Addgene plasmid #171776: pET28-sfGFP-SpyTag003 Loop A
Purpose: Expresses in bacterial cytoplasm superfolder GFP with SpyTag003 and flanking linkers between Val22 and Asn23
Depositing lab: Mark Howarth. Depositing organization: University of Oxford. Publication: DogCatcher allows loop-friendly protein-protein ligation. Keeble AH, Yadav VK, Ferla MP, Bauer CC, Chuntharpursat-Bon E, Huang J, Bon RS, Howarth M. Cell Chem Biol. 2021 Jul 28. pii: S2451-9456(21)00315-9. doi: 10.1016/j.chembiol.2021.07.005. PubMed 34324879.
Backbone
  Vector backbone: pET28a
  Backbone size w/o insert (bp): 5369
  Total vector size (bp): 6203
  Vector type: Bacterial Expression
Growth in bacteria
  Bacterial resistance: Kanamycin, 50 μg/mL
  Growth temperature: 37°C
  Growth strain: DH5alpha
  Copy number: High Copy
Gene/Insert
  Gene/Insert name: sfGFP-SpyTag003 Loop A
  Species: Synthetic
  Insert size (bp): 834
  Mutation: SpyTag003 and linkers inserted between residues Val22 and Asn23
  Promoter: T7
  Tag / fusion protein: His6 (C terminal on backbone)
  Cloning method: Gibson Cloning
  Sequencing primers: 5′ T7F; 3′ T7R
Terms and licenses: Academic/Nonprofit Terms; Industry Terms: Not Available to Industry
How to cite: pET28-sfGFP-SpyTag003 Loop A was a gift from Mark Howarth (Addgene plasmid # 171776 ; http://n2t.net/addgene:171776 ; RRID:Addgene_171776)
