[The description below was written by a language model from this plasmid's Addgene catalogue record and pLannotate feature annotations shown in this document.]
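Description:
pET28-sfGFP-SpyTag003 Loop A is a bacterial expression plasmid built on the pET28a backbone for cytoplasmic production of a modified superfolder GFP in E. coli. It is selected with kanamycin (aph(3')-Ia KanR gene) and replicates from a ColE1/pMB1-type origin. The backbone also carries the bom and rop elements and an f1 phage origin. The catalogue lists it as high copy, although rop is normally associated with reduced copy number. The annotation software also flags short tetracycline-resistance fragments and an AmpR promoter fragment. These look like backbone remnants or similarity hits rather than functional markers.

The synthetic insert, assembled by Gibson cloning, encodes sfGFP with SpyTag003 and flanking linkers inserted between Val22 and Asn23, placing the peptide tag in a surface loop ("Loop A") instead of at a terminus. The annotation labels this reading frame oxGFP, reflecting similarity to a related GFP variant. A C-terminal His6 tag from the backbone follows it for affinity purification. Transcription is driven by a T7 promoter with an adjacent lac operator, translation starts from the T7 gene 10 ribosome binding site, and the unit ends at the T7 terminator. The plasmid-borne lacI gene supplies repressor, so expression is IPTG-inducible in hosts that provide T7 RNA polymerase.

SpyTag003 is a peptide that forms a spontaneous covalent isopeptide bond with its SpyCatcher partner. The associated publication concerns loop-friendly protein–protein ligation, so this construct presumably serves as a fluorescent test substrate for how well a loop-embedded tag reacts. The sequenced record is 6,051 nt, slightly shorter than the 6,203 bp total listed in the catalogue.
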