Features (pLannotate 1.2.2; 19 found; start..end, strand, type, name):
    438..729     -  CDS            TcR (fragment): tetracycline efflux protein; tet; confers resistance to tetracycline
    744..765     -  protein_bind   CAP binding site: CAP binding activates transcription in the presence of cAMP. E. coli catabolite activator protein
    778..1860    -  CDS            lacI: lac repressor; lacI; The lac repressor binds to the lac operator to inhibit transcription in E. coli. This inhibition can be relieved by adding lactose or isopropyl-β-D-thiogalactopyranoside (IPTG).
   1861..1938    -  promoter       lacI promoter: lacI
   1946..2225    -  CDS            TcR (fragment): tetracycline efflux protein; tet; confers resistance to tetracycline
   2247..2265    +  promoter       T7 promoter: promoter for bacteriophage T7 RNA polymerase
   2266..2290    +  protein_bind   lac operator: The lac repressor binds to the lac operator to inhibit transcription in E. coli. This inhibition can be relieved by adding lactose or isopropyl-β-D-thiogalactopyranoside (IPTG). lac repressor encoded by lacI
   2305..2327    +  RBS            RBS: efficient ribosome binding site from bacteriophage T7 gene 10 (Olins and Rangwala, 1989)
   2341..3126    +  CDS            oxGFP: oxGFP is a basic (constitutively fluorescent) green fluorescent protein published in 2015, derived from Aequorea victoria.
   3145..3162    +  CDS            6xHis: 6xHis affinity tag
   3189..3238    +  CDS            SET1 (fragment): solubility-enhancement tag derived from T7 phage gene 10B
   3246..3293    +  terminator     T7 terminator: transcription terminator for bacteriophage T7 RNA polymerase
   3330..3758    +  rep_origin     f1 ori (sequence partly withheld): f1 bacteriophage origin of replication; arrow indicates direction of (+) strand synthesis
   3811..3868    +  promoter       AmpR promoter (fragment): bla
   3877..4692    -  CDS            KanR: aminoglycoside phosphotransferase; aph(3')-Ia; confers resistance to kanamycin in bacteria or G418 (Geneticin®) in eukaryotes
   4814..5402    +  rep_origin     ori: high-copy-number ColE1/pMB1/pBR322/pUC origin of replication
   5588..5727    -  misc_feature   bom: basis of mobility region from pBR322
   5829..6020    -  CDS            rop: Rop protein, which maintains plasmids at low copy number; rop
   6037..366     +  CDS            YPB1_ECOLX (across the origin): Protein predicted: Swiss-Prot protein existence level 4. From Escherichia coli.
>Addgene plasmid #171776 | pET28-sfGFP-SpyTag003 Loop A | addgene full sequence | sequence record 338538 | Addgene NGS Result
ATGGGGGTAATGATACCGATGAAACGAGAGAGGATGCTCACGATACGGGTTACTGATGATGAACATGCCC
GGTTACTGGAACGTTGTGAGGGTAAACAACTGGCGGTATGGATGCGGCGGGACCAGAGAAAAATCACTCA
GGGTCAATGCCAGCGCTTCGTTAATACAGATGTAGGTGTTCCACAGGGTAGCCAGCAGCATCCTGCGATG
CAGATCCGGAACATAATGGTGCAGGGCGCTGACTTCCGCGTTTCCAGACTTTACGAAACACGGAAACCGA
AGACCATTCATGTTGTTGCTCAGGTCGCAGACGTTTTGCAGCAGCAGTCGCTTCACGTTCGCTCGCGTAT
CGGTGATTCATTCTGCTAACCAGTAAGGCAACCCCGCCAGCCTAGCCGGGTCCTCAACGACAGGAGCACG
ATCATGCGCACCCGTGGGGCCGCCATGCCGGCGATAATGGCCTGCTTCTCGCCGAAACGTTTGGTGGCGG
GACCAGTGACGAAGGCTTGAGCGAGGGCGTGCAAGATTCCGAATACCGCAAGCGACAGGCCGATCATCGT
CGCGCTCCAGCGAAAGCGGTCCTCGCCGAAAATGACCCAGAGCGCTGCCGGCACCTGTCCTACGAGTTGC
ATGATAAAGAAGACAGTCATAAGTGCGGCGACGATAGTCATGCCCCGCGCCCACCGGAAGGAGCTGACTG
GGTTGAAGGCTCTCAAGGGCATCGGTCGAGATCCCGGTGCCTAATGAGTGAGCTAACTTACATTAATTGC
GTTGCGCTCACTGCCCGCTTTCCAGTCGGGAAACCTGTCGTGCCAGCTGCATTAATGAATCGGCCAACGC
GCGGGGAGAGGCGGTTTGCGTATTGGGCGCCAGGGTGGTTTTTCTTTTCACCAGTGAGACGGGCAACAGC
TGATTGCCCTTCACCGCCTGGCCCTGAGAGAGTTGCAGCAAGCGGTCCACGCTGGTTTGCCCCAGCAGGC
GAAAATCCTGTTTGATGGTGGTTAACGGCGGGATATAACATGAGCTGTCTTCGGTATCGTCGTATCCCAC
TACCGAGATATCCGCACCAACGCGCAGCCCGGACTCGGTAATGGCGCGCATTGCGCCCAGCGCCATCTGA
TCGTTGGCAACCAGCATCGCAGTGGGAACGATGCCCTCATTCAGCATTTGCATGGTTTGTTGAAAACCGG
ACATGGCACTCCAGTCGCCTTCCCGTTCCGCTATCGGCTGAATTTGATTGCGAGTGAGATATTTATGCCA
GCCAGCCAGACGCAGACGCGCCGAGACAGAACTTAATGGGCCCGCTAACAGCGCGATTTGCTGGTGACCC
AATGCGACCAGATGCTCCACGCCCAGTCGCGTACCGTCTTCATGGGAGAAAATAATACTGTTGATGGGTG
TCTGGTCAGAGACATCAAGAAATAACGCCGGAACATTAGTGCAGGCAGCTTCCACAGCAATGGCATCCTG
GTCATCCAGCGGATAGTTAATGATCAGCCCACTGACGCGTTGCGCGAGAAGATTGTGCACCGCCGCTTTA
CAGGCTTCGACGCCGCTTCGTTCTACCATCGACACCACCACGCTGGCACCCAGTTGATCGGCGCGAGATT
TAATCGCCGCGACAATTTGCGACGGCGCGTGCAGGGCCAGACTGGAGGTGGCAACGCCAATCAGCAACGA
CTGTTTGCCCGCCAGTTGTTGTGCCACGCGGTTGGGAATGTAATTCAGCTCCGCCATCGCCGCTTCCACT
TTTTCCCGCGTTTTCGCAGAAACGTGGCTGGCCTGGTTCACCACGCGGGAAACGGTCTGATAAGAGACAC
CGGCATACTCTGCGACATCGTATAACGTTACTGGTTTCACATTCACCACCCTGAATTGACTCTCTTCCGG
GCGCTATCATGCCATACCGCGAAAGGTTTTGCGCCATTCGATGGTGTCCGGGATCTCGACGCTCTCCCTT
ATGCGACTCCTGCATTAGGAAGCAGCCCAGTAGTAGGTTGAGGCCGTTGAGCACCGCCGCCGCAAGGAAT
GGTGCATGCAAGGAGATGGCGCCCAACAGTCCCCCGGCCACGGGGCCTGCCACCATACCCACGCCGAAAC
AAGCGCTCATGAGCCCGAAGTGGCGAGCCCGATCTTCCCCATCGGTGATGTCGGCGATATAGGCGCCAGC
AACCGCACCTGTGGCGCCGGTGATGCCGGCCACGATGCGTCCGGCGTAGAGGATCGAGATCTCGATCCCG
CGAAATTAATACGACTCACTATAGGGGAATTGTGAGCGGATAACAATTCCCCTCTAGAAATAATTTTGTT
TAACTTTAAGAAGGAGATATACATATGCGTAAAGGCGAAGAGCTGTTCACTGGTGTCGTCCCTATTCTGG
TGGAACTGGATGGTGATGTCGGCGGGGGTGGCTCGCGTGGTGTTCCACATATCGTTATGGTTGATGCGTA
CAAACGCTATAAGGGAGGAGGTGGCTCTAACGGTCATAAGTTTTCCGTGCGTGGCGAGGGTGAAGGTGAC
GCAACTAATGGTAAACTGACGCTGAAGTTCATCTGTACTACTGGTAAACTGCCGGTACCTTGGCCGACTC
TGGTAACGACGCTGACTTATGGTGTTCAGTGCTTTGCTCGTTATCCGGACCATATGAAGCAGCATGACTT
CTTCAAGTCCGCCATGCCGGAAGGCTATGTGCAGGAACGCACGATTTCCTTTAAGGATGACGGCACGTAC
AAAACGCGTGCGGAAGTGAAATTTGAAGGCGATACCCTGGTAAACCGCATTGAGCTGAAAGGCATTGACT
TTAAAGAAGACGGCAATATCCTGGGCCATAAGCTGGAATACAATTTTAACAGCCACAATGTTTACATCAC
CGCCGATAAACAAAAAAATGGCATTAAAGCGAATTTTAAAATTCGCCACAACGTGGAGGATGGCAGCGTG
CAGCTGGCTGATCACTACCAGCAAAACACTCCAATCGGTGATGGTCCTGTTCTGCTGCCAGACAATCACT
ATCTGAGCACGCAAAGCGTTCTGTCTAAAGATCCGAACGAGAAACGCGATCATATGGTTCTGCTGGAGTT
CGTAACCGCAGCGGGCATCACGCATGGTATGGATGAACTGTACAAAGGCTCCGGCTCCGGCTCCCACCAT
CACCATCACCATTGATAAGCTAGCACCACTGAGATCCGGCTGCTAACAAAGCCCGAAAGGAAGCTGAGTT
GGCTGCTGCCACCGCTGAGCAATAACTAGCATAACCCCTTGGGGCCTCTAAACGGGTCTTGAGGGGTTTT
TTGCTGAAAGGAGGAACTATATCCGGATTGGCGAATGGG
[124 nt withheld, positions 3330-3453]
C
[91 nt withheld, positions 3455-3545]
A
[49 nt withheld, positions 3547-3595]
CCTTTGACGTTGGAGTCCACGTTCTTT
[37 nt withheld, positions 3623-3659]
ACCCTATCTCGGTCTATTCTTTTGATTTATAAGGGATTTTGCCGATTTCGGCCTATTGGTTAAAAAATGA
GCTGATTTAACAAAAATTTAACGCGAATTTTAACAAAATATTAACGCTTACAATTTAGGTGGCACTTTTC
GGGGAAATGTGCGCGGAACCCCTATTTGTTTATTTTTCTAAATACATTCAAATATGTATCCGCTCATGAA
TTAATTCTTAGAAAAACTCATCGAGCATCAAATGAAACTGCAATTTATTCATATCAGGATTATCAATACC
ATATTTTTGAAAAAGCCGTTTCTGTAATGAAGGAGAAAACTCACCGAGGCAGTTCCATAGGATGGCAAGA
TCCTGGTATCGGTCTGCGATTCCGACTCGTCCAACATCAATACAACCTATTAATTTCCCCTCGTCAAAAA
TAAGGTTATCAAGTGAGAAATCACCATGAGTGACGACTGAATCCGGTGAGAATGGCAAAAGTTTATGCAT
TTCTTTCCAGACTTGTTCAACAGGCCAGCCATTACGCTCGTCATCAAAATCACTCGCATCAACCAAACCG
TTATTCATTCGTGATTGCGCCTGAGCGAGACGAAATACGCGATCGCTGTTAAAAGGACAATTACAAACAG
GAATCGAATGCAACCGGCGCAGGAACACTGCCAGCGCATCAACAATATTTTCACCTGAATCAGGATATTC
TTCTAATACCTGGAATGCTGTTTTCCCGGGGATCGCAGTGGTGAGTAACCATGCATCATCAGGAGTACGG
ATAAAATGCTTGATGGTCGGAAGAGGCATAAATTCCGTCAGCCAGTTTAGTCTGACCATCTCATCTGTAA
CATCATTGGCAACGCTACCTTTGCCATGTTTCAGAAACAACTCTGGCGCATCGGGCTTCCCATACAATCG
ATAGATTGTCGCACCTGATTGCCCGACATTATCGCGAGCCCATTTATACCCATATAAATCAGCATCCATG
TTGGAATTTAATCGCGGCCTAGAGCAAGACGTTTCCCGTTGAATATGGCTCATAACACCCCTTGTATTAC
TGTTTATGTAAGCAGACAGTTTTATTGTTCATGACCAAAATCCCTTAACGTGAGTTTTCGTTCCACTGAG
CGTCAGACCCCGTAGAAAAGATCAAAGGATCTTCTTGAGATCCTTTTTTTCTGCGCGTAATCTGCTGCTT
GCAAACAAAAAAACCACCGCTACCAGCGGTGGTTTGTTTGCCGGATCAAGAGCTACCAACTCTTTTTCCG
AAGGTAACTGGCTTCAGCAGAGCGCAGATACCAAATACTGTCCTTCTAGTGTAGCCGTAGTTAGGCCACC
ACTTCAAGAACTCTGTAGCACCGCCTACATACCTCGCTCTGCTAATCCTGTTACCAGTGGCTGCTGCCAG
TGGCGATAAGTCGTGTCTTACCGGGTTGGACTCAAGACGATAGTTACCGGATAAGGCGCAGCGGTCGGGC
TGAACGGGGGGTTCGTGCACACAGCCCAGCTTGGAGCGAACGACCTACACCGAACTGAGATACCTACAGC
GTGAGCTATGAGAAAGCGCCACGCTTCCCGAAGGGAGAAAGGCGGACAGGTATCCGGTAAGCGGCAGGGT
CGGAACAGGAGAGCGCACGAGGGAGCTTCCAGGGGGAAACGCCTGGTATCTTTATAGTCCTGTCGGGTTT
CGCCACCTCTGACTTGAGCGTCGATTTTTGTGATGCTCGTCAGGGGGGCGGAGCCTATGGAAAAACGCCA
GCAACGCGGCCTTTTTACGGTTCCTGGCCTTTTGCTGGCCTTTTGCTCACATGTTCTTTCCTGCGTTATC
CCCTGATTCTGTGGATAACCGTATTACCGCCTTTGAGTGAGCTGATACCGCTCGCCGCAGCCGAACGACC
GAGCGCAGCGAGTCAGTGAGCGAGGAAGCGGAAGAGCGCCTGATGCGGTATTTTCTCCTTACGCATCTGT
GCGGTATTTCACACCGCAATGGTGCACTCTCAGTACAATCTGCTCTGATGCCGCATAGTTAAGCCAGTAT
ACACTCCGCTATCGCTACGTGACTGGGTCATGGCTGCGCCCCGACACCCGCCAACACCCGCTGACGCGCC
CTGACGGGCTTGTCTGCTCCCGGCATCCGCTTACAGACAAGCTGTGACCGTCTCCGGGAGCTGCATGTGT
CAGAGGTTTTCACCGTCATCACCGAAACGCGCGAGGCAGCTGCGGTAAAGCTCATCAGCGTGGTCGTGAA
GCGATTCACAGATGTCTGCCTGTTCATCCGCGTCCAGCTCGTTGAGTTTCTCCAGAAGCGTTAATGTCTG
GCTTCTGATAAAGCGGGCCATGTTAAGGGCGGTTTTTTCCTGTTTGGTCACTGATGCCTCCGTGTAAGGG
GGATTTCTGTTC
