>Addgene plasmid #171776 | pET28-sfGFP-SpyTag003 Loop A | depositor partial sequence | sequence record 333105 | sfGFP-SpyTag003 Loop A
ATGCGTAAAGGCGAAGAGCTGTTCACTGGTGTCGTCCCTATTCTGGTGGAACTGGATGGTGATGTCGGCG
GGGGTGGCTCGCGTGGTGTTCCACATATCGTTATGGTTGATGCGTACAAACGCTATAAGGGAGGAGGTGG
CTCTAACGGTCATAAGTTTTCCGTGCGTGGCGAGGGTGAAGGTGACGCAACTAATGGTAAACTGACGCTG
AAGTTCATCTGTACTACTGGTAAACTGCCGGTACCTTGGCCGACTCTGGTAACGACGCTGACTTATGGTG
TTCAGTGCTTTGCTCGTTATCCGGACCATATGAAGCAGCATGACTTCTTCAAGTCCGCCATGCCGGAAGG
CTATGTGCAGGAACGCACGATTTCCTTTAAGGATGACGGCACGTACAAAACGCGTGCGGAAGTGAAATTT
GAAGGCGATACCCTGGTAAACCGCATTGAGCTGAAAGGCATTGACTTTAAAGAAGACGGCAATATCCTGG
GCCATAAGCTGGAATACAATTTTAACAGCCACAATGTTTACATCACCGCCGATAAACAAAAAAATGGCAT
TAAAGCGAATTTTAAAATTCGCCACAACGTGGAGGATGGCAGCGTGCAGCTGGCTGATCACTACCAGCAA
AACACTCCAATCGGTGATGGTCCTGTTCTGCTGCCAGACAATCACTATCTGAGCACGCAAAGCGTTCTGT
CTAAAGATCCGAACGAGAAACGCGATCATATGGTTCTGCTGGAGTTCGTAACCGCAGCGGGCATCACGCA
TGGTATGGATGAACTGTACAAAGGCTCCGGCTCCGGCTCCCACCATCACCATCACCATTGATAA
